>Addgene plasmid #110086 | pKO (Kan) | addgene full sequence | sequence record 264226 | Addgene NGS Result
CTGTTCCTGTGTTATCGGATCAGCTTGGTACCGCATGCGAATTGTGAGCGCTCACAATTCCACACATTAT
ACGAGCCGGAAGCATAAAGTGTCAAGCCTGGGGTCTGGATCCATGGATATCTAGTTCTAGCCACCTGACG
TCGGGGGGGGGGAAAGCCACGTTGTGTCTCAAAATCTCTGATGTTACATTGCACAAGATAAAAATATATC
ATCATGAACAATAAAACTGTCTGCTTACATAAACAGTAATACAAGGGGTGTTATGAGCCATATTCAACGG
GAAACGTCTTGCTCGAGGCCGCGATTAAATTCCAACATGGATGCTGATTTATATGGGTATAAATGGGCTC
GCGATAATGTCGGGCAATCAGGTGCGACAATCTATCGCTTGTATGGGAAGCCCCATGCGCCAGAGTTGTT
TCTGAAACATGGCAAAGGTAGCGTTGCCAATGATGTTACAGATGAGATGGTCAGACTAAACTGGCTGACG
GAATTTATGCCTCTTCCGACCATCAAGCATTTTATCCGTACTCCTGATGATGCATGGTTACTCACCACTG
CGATCCCCGGGAAAACAGCATTCCAGGTATTAGAAGAATATCCTGATTCAGGTGAAAATATTGTTGATGC
GCTGGCAGTGTTCCTGCGCCGGTTGCATTCGATTCCTGTTTGTAATTGTCCTTTTAACAGCGATCGCGTA
TTTCGTCTCGCTCAGGCGCAATCACGAATGAATAACGGTTTGGTTGATGCGAGTGATTTTGATGACGAGC
GTAATGGCTGGCCTGTTGAACAAGTCTGGAAAGAAATGCATAATCTTTTGCCATTCTCACCGGATTCAGT
CGTCACTCATGGTGATTTCTCACTTGATAACCTTATTTTTGACGAGGGGAAATTAATAGGTTGTATTGAT
GTTGGACGAGTCGGAATCGCAGACCGATACCAGGATCTTGCCATCCTATGGAACTGCCTCGGTGAGTTTT
CTCCTTCATTACAGAAACGGCTTTTTCAAAAATATGGTATTGATAATCCTGATATGAATAAATTGCAGTT
TCATTTGATGCTCGATGAGTTTTTCTAATCAGAATTGGTTAATTGGTTGTAACACTGGCAGAGCATTACG
CTGACTTGACGGGACGGCGGCTTTGTTGAATAAATCGAACTTTTGCTGAGTTGAAGGATCAGATCACGCA
TCTTCCCGACAACGCAGACCATTCCGTGGCAAAGCAAAAGTTCAAAATCACCAACTGGTCCACCTACAAC
AAAGCTCTCACCAACCGTGGCTCCCTCACTTTCTCTAGACGACCCACCGCCGAGACCGCGGCCGCAATGC
CAATAGGATATCGGCATTTTCTTTTGCGTTTTTATTTGTTAACTGTTAATTGTCCTTGTTCAAGGATGCT
GTCTTTGACAACAGATGTTTTCTTGCCTTTGATGTTCAGCAGGAAGCTAGGCGCAAACGTTGATTGTTTG
TCTGCGTAGAATCCTCTGTTTGTCATATAGCTTGTAATCACGACATTGTTTCCTTTCGCTTGAGGTACAG
CGAAGTGTGAGTAAGTAAAGGTTACATCGTTAGGATCAAGATCCATTTTTAACACAAGGCCAGTTTTGTT
CAGCGGCTTGTATGGGCCAGTTAAAGAATTAGAAACATAACCAAGCATGTAAATATCGTTAGACGTAATG
CCGTCAATCGTCATTTTTGATCCGCGGGAGTCAGTGAACAGGTACCATTTGCCGTTCATTTTAAAGACGT
TCGCGCGTTCAATTTCATCTGTTACTGTGTTAGATGCAATCAGCGGTTTCATCACTTTTTTCAGTGTGTA
ATCATCGTTTAGCTCAATCATACCGAGAGCGCCGTTTGCTAACTCAGCCGTGCGTTTTTTATCGCTTTGC
AGAAGTTTTTGACTTTCTTGACGGAAGAATGATGTGCTTTTGCCATAGTATGCTTTGTTAAATAAAGATT
CTTCGCCTTGGTAGCCATCTTCAGTTCCAGTGTTTGCTTCAAATACTAAGTATTTGTGGCCTTTATCTTC
TACGTAGTGAGGATCTCTCAGCGTATGGTTGTCGCCTGAGCTGTAGTTGCCTTCATCGATGAACTGCTGT
ACATTTTGATACGTTTTTCCGTCACCGTCAAAGATTGATTTATAATCCTCTACACCGTTGATGTTCAAAG
AGCTGTCTGATGCTGATACGTTAACTTGTGCAGTTGTCAGTGTTTGTTTGCCGTAATGTTTACCGGAGAA
ATCAGTGTAGAATAAACGGATTTTTCCGTCAGATGTAAATGTGGCTGAACCTGACCATTCTTGTGTTTGG
TCTTTTAGGATAGAATCATTTGCATCGAATTTGTCGCTGTCTTTAAAGACGCGGCCAGCGTTTTTCCAGC
TGTCAATAGAAGTTTCGCCGACTTTTTGATAGAACATGTAAATCGATGTGTCATCCGCATTTTTAGGATC
TCCGGCTAATGCAAAGACGATGTGGTAGCCGTGATAGTTTGCGACAGTGCCGTCAGTGTTTTGTAATGGC
CAGCTGTCCCAAACGTCCAGGCCTTTTGCAGAAGAGATATTTTTAATTGTGGACGAATCGAACTCAGGAA
CTTTATATTTTTCATTTTTTTGCTGTTCAGGGATTTGCAGCATATCATGGCGTGTAATATGGGAAATGCC
GTATGTTTCCTTATATGGCTTTTGGTTCGTTTCTTTCGCAAACGCTTGAGTTGCGCCTCCTGCCAGCAGT
GCGGTAGTAAAGGTTAATACTGTTGCTTGTTTTGCAAACTTTTTGATGTTCATCGTTCATGTCTCCTTTT
TTATGTACTGTGTTAGCGGTCTGCTTCTTCCAGCCCTCCTGTTTGAAGATGGCAAGTTAGTTACGCACAA
TAAAAAAAGACCTAAAATATGTAAGGGGTGACGCCAAAGTATACACTTTGCCCTTTACACATTTTAGGTC
TTGCCTGCTTTATCAGTAACAAACCCGCGCGATTTACTTTTCGACCTCATTCTATTAGACTCTCGTTTGG
ATTGCAACTGGTCTATTTTCCTCTTTTGTTTGATAGAAAATCATAAAAGGATTTGCAGACTACGGGCCTA
AAGAACTAAAAAATCTATCTGTTTCTTTTCATTCTCTGTATTTTTTATAGTTTCTGTTGCATGGGCATAA
AGTTGCCTTTTTAATCACAATTCAGAAAATATCATAATATCTCATTTCACTAAATAATAGTGAACGGCAG
GTATATGTGGGCCGGCTGGGCCCGATCTTCCGCTTCCTCGCTCACTGACTCGCTGCGCTCGGTCGTTCGG
CTGCGGCGAGCGGTATCAGCTCACTCAGGCGCGCCTTCGTTCCACTGAGCGTCAGACCCCGTAGAAAAGA
TCAAAGGATCTTCTTGAGATCCTTTTTTTCTGCGCGTAATCTGCTGCTTGCAAACAAAAAAACCACCGCT
ACCAGCGGTGGTTTGTTTGCCGGATCAAGAGCTACCAACTCTTTTTCCGAAGGTAACTGGCTTCAGCAGA
GCGCAGATACCAAATACTGTTCTTCTAGTGTAGCCGTAGTTAGGCCACCACTTCAAGAACTCTGTAGCAC
CGCCTACATACCTCGCTCTGCTAATCCTGTTACCAGTGGCTGCTGCCAGTGGCGATAAGTCGTGTCTTAC
CGGGTTGGACTCAAGACGATAGTTACCGGATAAGGCGCAGCGGTCGGGCTGAACGGGGGGTTCGTGCACA
CAGCCCAGCTTGGAGCGAACGACCTACACCGAACTGAGATACCTACAGCGTGAGCTATGAGAAAGCGCCA
CGCTTCCCGAAGGGAGAAAGGCGGACAGGTATCCGGTAAGCGGCAGGGTCGGAACAGGAGAGCGCACGAG
GGAGCTTCCAGGGGGAAACGCCTGGTATCTTTATAGTCCTGTCGGGTTTCGCCACCTCTGACTTGAGCGT
CGATTTTTGTGATGCTCGTCAGGGGGGCGGAGCCTATGGAAAAACGCCAGCAACGCGGCCTTTTTACGGT
TCCTGGCCTTTTGCTGGCCTTTTGCTCATTAGGCACCCCAGGCTTTACCCGAACGACCGAGCGCAGCGAG
TCAGTGAGCGAGGAAGCGGAGAGCGCCCAATACGCAAGGAAACAGCTATGACCATGTTAATGCAGCTGGC
ACGACAGGTTTCCCGACTGGAAAGCGGGCAGTGATGCTGAAGAGCAGATGCTCTTCAACTTATTACGTCG
CGCTCACTGGCCGTCGTTTTACAACGTCGTGACTGGGAAAACCCTGGCGTTACCCAACTTAATCGCCTTG
CAGCACATCCCCCTTTCGCCAGCTGGCGTAATAGCGAAGAGGCCCGCACCGAAACGCCCTTCCCAACAGT
TGCGCAGCCTGAATGGCGAATGGGAGGTTTTTACCCCCTCTCGGCTGCATCCTCTAAGTGGAAAGAAATT
GCAGGTCGTAGAAGCGCGTTGAAGCCTGAGAGTTGCACAGGAGTTGCAACCCGGTAGCCTTGTTCACGAC
GAGAGGAGACCTAGTTGGCACGTCGCGGATGGGGATCGCTGAAGACTCAGCGCAGCGGGAGGATCCAAGC
CTCATACGTCAACCCGCAGGACGGTGTGAGGTACTACGCGCTGCAGGAGTTTCGTTCAGCACTGTCCTGC
TCCTTGTGATGGTTTACAAACGTAAAAAGTCTCTTTAATACCTGTTTTTGCTTCATATTGTTCAGCGACA
GCTTGCTGTACGGCAGGCACCAGTTCTTCCGGGATCAGCGCGACGATACAGCCGCCAAATCCGCCGCCGG
TCATGCGTACGCCACCTTTGTCGCCAATCACAGCTTTGACGATTTCTACCAGAGTGTCAATTTGCGGCAC
GGTGATTTCGAAATCATCGCGCATAGAGGCATGAGACTCCGCCATCAACTCGCCCATACGTTTCAGGTCG
CCTTGCTCCAGCGCGCTGGCAGCTTCAACGGTGCGGGCGTTTTCAGTCAGTATATGACGCACGCGTTTTG
CCACGATCGGGTCCAGTTCATGCGCAACAGCGTTGAACTCTTCAATGGTGACATCACGCAGGGCTGGCTG
CTGGAAGAAACGCGCACCGGTTTCGCACTGTTCACGACGGGTGTTGTATTCGCTGCCAACCAGGGTACGT
TTGAAGTTACTGTTGATGATGACGACAGCCACACCTTTGGGCATGGAAACTGCTTTGGTCCCCAGTGAGC
GGCAATCGATCAGCAAGGCATGATCTTTCTTGCCGAGCGCGGAAATTAGCTGATCCATGATCCCGCAGTT
ACAGCCTACAAACTGGTTTTCTGCTTCCTGACCGTTAAGCGCGATTTGTGCGCCGTCCAGCGGCAGATGA
TAAAGCTGCTGCAATACGGTTCCGACCGCGACTTCCAGTGAAGCGGAAGAACTTAACCCGGCACCCTGCG
GCACATTGCCGCTGATCACCATGTCCACGCCGCCGAAGCTGTTGTTACGCAGTTGCAGATGTTTCACCAC
GCCACGAACGTAGTTAGCCCATTGATAGTTTTCATGTGCGACAATGGGCGCATCGAGGGAAAACTCGTCG
AGCTGATTTTCATAATCGGCTGCCATCACGCGAACTTTACGGTCATCGCGTGGTGCACAACTGATCACGG
TTTGATAATCAATCGCGCAGGGCAGAACGAAACCGTCGTTGTAGTCGGTGTGTTCACCAATCAAATTCAC
GCGGCCAGGCGCCTGAATGGTGTGAGTGGCAGGGAGCCAAATGCGTTGGCAAACAGAGATTGTGTTTTTT
CTTTCAGACTCATTTCTTACACTCCGGAAGAT
Features (pLannotate 1.2.2; 13 found; start..end, strand, type, name):
     40..59      -  protein_bind   lac operator (symmetric): The lac repressor binds to the lac operator to inhibit transcription in E. coli. This inhibition can be relieved by adding lactose or isopropyl-β-D-thiogalactopyranoside (IPTG). The symmetric lac operator was optimized for tight binding of lac repressor. lac repressor encoded by lacI
     65..92      -  promoter       lac UV5 promoter (fragment): E. coli lac promoter with an "up" mutation
    263..1078    +  CDS            KanR: aminoglycoside phosphotransferase; aph(3')-Ia; confers resistance to kanamycin in bacteria or G418 (Geneticin®) in eukaryotes
   1219..1293    +  CDS            TRA2_ECOLX (fragment): Protein predicted: Swiss-Prot protein existence level 4. Required for transposition of transposon Tn903. From Escherichia coli.
   1362..2783    -  CDS            SacB: secreted levansucrase that renders bacterial growth sensitive to sucrose; Bacillus subtilis sacB; negative selection marker
   2784..3229    -  promoter       sacB promoter: sacR; sacB promoter and control region
   3247..3317    -  rep_origin     RSF ori (fragment): Plasmids containing the RSF 1030 origin of replication can be propagated in E. coli cells that contain additional plasmids with compatible origins.
   3374..3962    +  rep_origin     ori: high-copy-number ColE1/pMB1/pBR322/pUC origin of replication
   4040..4080    +  rep_origin     RSF ori (fragment): Plasmids containing the RSF 1030 origin of replication can be propagated in E. coli cells that contain additional plasmids with compatible origins.
   4117..4164    +  CDS            lacI (fragment): lac repressor; lacI; The lac repressor binds to the lac operator to inhibit transcription in E. coli. This inhibition can be relieved by adding lactose or isopropyl-β-D-thiogalactopyranoside (IPTG).
   4204..4360    +  CDS            lacZα (fragment): LacZα fragment of β-galactosidase; lacZ fragment
   4495..4602    +  CDS            33 (fragment): VINT_BPML5 - Also known as int. Protein inferred from homology: Swiss-Prot protein existence level 3. Integrase is necessary for integration of the phage into the host genome by site-specific recombination. From Mycobacterium phage L5 (Mycobacteriophage L5).
   4609..5703    -  CDS            galK: GAL1_ECOLI - Also known as galA. Experimental evidence at protein level: Swiss-Prot protein existence level 1. Catalyzes the transfer of the gamma-phosphate of ATP to D- galactose to form alpha-D-galactose-1-phosphate (Gal-1-P). To a lesser extent, is also able to phosphorylate 2-deoxy-D-galactose and D- galactosamine. Is not able to use D-galacturonic acid, D-talose, L- altrose, and L-glucose as substrates. From Escherichia coli (strain K12).
