>Addgene plasmid #110086 | pKO (Kan) Sequencing Result | analyzer sequence | sequence record 211582
ACCCCTTGTATTACTGTTTATGTAAGCAGACAGTTTTATTGTTCATGATGATATATTTTTATCTTGTGCA
ATGTAACATCAGAGATTTTGAGACACAACGTGGCTTTCCCCCCCCCCGACGTCAGGTGGCTAGAACTAGA
TATCCATGGATCCAGACCCCAGGCTTGACACTTTATGCTTCCGGCTCGTATAATGTGTGGAATTGTGAGC
GCTCACAATTCGCATGCGGTACCAAGCTGATCCGATAACACAGGAACAGATCTTCCGGAGTGTAAGAAAT
GAGTCTGAAAGAAAAAACACAATCTCTGTTTGCCAACGCATTTGGCTACCCTGCCACTCACACCATTCAG
GCGCCTGGCCGCGTGAATTTGATTGGTGAACACACCGACTACAACGACGGTTTCGTTCTGCCCTGCGCGA
TTGATTATCAAACCGTGATCAGTTGTGCACCACGCGATGACCGTAAAGTTCGCGTGATGGCAGCCGATTA
TGAAAATCAGCTCGACGAGTTTTCCCTCGATGCGCCCATTGTCGCACATGAAAACTATCAATGGGCTAAC
TACGTTCGTGGCGTGGTGAAACATCTGCAACTGCGTAACAACAGCTTCGGCGGCGTGGACATGGTGATCA
GCGGCAATGTGCCGCAGGGTGCCGGGTTAAGTTCTTCCGCTTCACTGGAAGTCGCGGTCGGAACCGTATT
GCAGCAGCTTTATCATCTGCCGCTGGACGGCGCACAAATCGCGCTTAACGGTCAGGAAGCAGAAAACCAG
TTTGTAGGCTGTAACTGCGGGATCATGGATCAGCTAATTTCCGCGCTCGGCAAGAAAGATCATGCCTTGC
TGATCGATTGCCGCTCACTGGGGACCAAAGCAGTTTCCATGCCCAAAGGTGTGGCTGTCGTCATCATCAA
CAGTAACTTCAAACGTACCCTGGTTGGCAGCGAATACAACACCCGTCGTGAACAGTGCGAAACCGGTGCG
CGTTTCTTCCAGCAGCCAGCCCTGCGTGATGTCACCATTGAAGAGTTCAACGCTGTTGCGCATGAACTGG
ACCCGATCGTGGCAAAACGCGTGCGTCATATACTGACTGAAAACGCCCGCACCGTTGAAGCTGCCAGCGC
GCTGGAGCAAGGCGACCTGAAACGTATGGGCGAGTTGATGGCGGAGTCTCATGCCTCTATGCGCGATGAT
TTCGAAATCACCGTGCCGCAAATTGACACTCTGGTAGAAATCGTCAAAGCTGTGATTGGCGACAAAGGTG
GCGTACGCATGACCGGCGGCGGATTTGGCGGCTGTATCGTCGCGCTGATCCCGGAAGAACTGGTGCCTGC
CGTACAGCAAGCTGTCGCTGAACAATATGAAGCAAAAACAGGTATTAAAGAGACTTTTTACGTTTGTAAA
CCATCACAAGGAGCAGGACAGTGCTGAACGAAACTCCTGCAGCGCGTAGTACCTCACACCGTCCTGCGGG
TTGACGTATGAGGCTTGGATCCTCCCGCTGCGCTGAGTCTTCAGCGATCCCCATCCGCGACGTGCCAACT
AGGTCTCCTCTCGTCGTGAACAAGGCTACCGGGTTGCAACTCCTGTGCAACTCTCAGGCTTCAACGCGCT
TCTACGACCTGCAATTTCTTTCCACTTAGAGGATGCAGCCGAGAGGGGGTAAAAACCTCCCATTCGCCAT
TCAGGCTGCGCAACTGTTGGGAAGGGCGTTTCGGTGCGGGCCTCTTCGCTATTACGCCAGCTGGCGAAAG
GGGGATGTGCTGCAAGGCGATTAAGTTGGGTAACGCCAGGGTTTTCCCAGTCACGACGTTGTAAAACGAC
GGCCAGTGAGCGCGACGTAATAAGTTGAAGAGCATCTGCTCTTCAGCATCACTGCCCGCTTTCCAGTCGG
GAAACCTGTCGTGCCAGCTGCATTAACATGGTCATAGCTGTTTCCTTGCGTATTGGGCGCTCTCCGCTTC
CTCGCTCACTGACTCGCTGCGCTCGGTCGTTCGGGTAAAGCCTGGGGTGCCTAATGAGCAAAAGGCCAGC
AAAAGGCCAGGAACCGTAAAAAGGCCGCGTTGCTGGCGTTTTTCCATAGGCTCCGCCCCCCTGACGAGCA
TCACAAAAATCGACGCTCAAGTCAGAGGTGGCGAAACCCGACAGGACTATAAAGATACCAGGCGTTTCCC
CCTGGAAGCTCCCTCGTGCGCTCTCCTGTTCCGACCCTGCCGCTTACCGGATACCTGTCCGCCTTTCTCC
CTTCGGGAAGCGTGGCGCTTTCTCATAGCTCACGCTGTAGGTATCTCAGTTCGGTGTAGGTCGTTCGCTC
CAAGCTGGGCTGTGTGCACGAACCCCCCGTTCAGCCCGACCGCTGCGCCTTATCCGGTAACTATCGTCTT
GAGTCCAACCCGGTAAGACACGACTTATCGCCACTGGCAGCAGCCACTGGTAACAGGATTAGCAGAGCGA
GGTATGTAGGCGGTGCTACAGAGTTCTTGAAGTGGTGGCCTAACTACGGCTACACTAGAAGAACAGTATT
TGGTATCTGCGCTCTGCTGAAGCCAGTTACCTTCGGAAAAAGAGTTGGTAGCTCTTGATCCGGCAAACAA
ACCACCGCTGGTAGCGGTGGTTTTTTTGTTTGCAAGCAGCAGATTACGCGCAGAAAAAAAGGATCTCAAG
AAGATCCTTTGATCTTTTCTACGGGGTCTGACGCTCAGTGGAACGAAGGCGCGCCTGAGTGAGCTGATAC
CGCTCGCCGCAGCCGAACGACCGAGCGCAGCGAGTCAGTGAGCGAGGAAGCGGAAGATCGGGCCCAGCCG
GCCCACATATACCTGCCGTTCACTATTATTTAGTGAAATGAGATATTATGATATTTTCTGAATTGTGATT
AAAAAGGCAACTTTATGCCCATGCAACAGAAACTATAAAAAATACAGAGAATGAAAAGAAACAGATAGAT
TTTTTAGTTCTTTAGGCCCGTAGTCTGCAAATCCTTTTATGATTTTCTATCAAACAAAAGAGGAAAATAG
ACCAGTTGCAATCCAAACGAGAGTCTAATAGAATGAGGTCGAAAAGTAAATCGCGCGGGTTTGTTACTGA
TAAAGCAGGCAAGACCTAAAATGTGTAAAGGGCAAAGTGTATACTTTGGCGTCACCCCTTACATATTTTA
GGTCTTTTTTTATTGTGCGTAACTAACTTGCCATCTTCAAACAGGAGGGCTGGAAGAAGCAGACCGCTAA
CACAGTACATAAAAAAGGAGACATGAACGATGAACATCAAAAAGTTTGCAAAACAAGCAACAGTATTAAC
CTTTACTACCGCACTGCTGGCAGGAGGCGCAACTCAAGCGTTTGCGAAAGAAACGAACCAAAAGCCATAT
AAGGAAACATACGGCATTTCCCATATTACACGCCATGATATGCTGCAAATCCCTGAACAGCAAAAAAATG
AAAAATATAAAGTTCCTGAGTTCGATTCGTCCACAATTAAAAATATCTCTTCTGCAAAAGGCCTGGACGT
TTGGGACAGCTGGCCATTACAAAACACTGACGGCACTGTCGCAAACTATCACGGCTACCACATCGTCTTT
GCATTAGCCGGAGATCCTAAAAATGCGGATGACACATCGATTTACATGTTCTATCAAAAAGTCGGCGAAA
CTTCTATTGACAGCTGGAAAAACGCTGGCCGCGTCTTTAAAGACAGCGACAAATTCGATGCAAATGATTC
TATCCTAAAAGACCAAACACAAGAATGGTCAGGTTCAGCCACATTTACATCTGACGGAAAAATCCGTTTA
TTCTACACTGATTTCTCCGGTAAACATTACGGCAAACAAACACTGACAACTGCACAAGTTAACGTATCAG
CATCAGACAGCTCTTTGAACATCAACGGTGTAGAGGATTATAAATCAATCTTTGACGGTGACGGAAAAAC
GTATCAAAATGTACAGCAGTTCATCGATGAAGGCAACTACAGCTCAGGCGACAACCATACGCTGAGAGAT
CCTCACTACGTAGAAGATAAAGGCCACAAATACTTAGTATTTGAAGCAAACACTGGAACTGAAGATGGCT
ACCAAGGCGAAGAATCTTTATTTAACAAAGCATACTATGGCAAAAGCACATCATTCTTCCGTCAAGAAAG
TCAAAAACTTCTGCAAAGCGATAAAAAACGCACGGCTGAGTTAGCAAACGGCGCTCTCGGTATGATTGAG
CTAAACGATGATTACACACTGAAAAAAGTGATGAAACCGCTGATTGCATCTAACACAGTAACAGATGAAA
TTGAACGCGCGAACGTCTTTAAAATGAACGGCAAATGGTACCTGTTCACTGACTCCCGCGGATCAAAAAT
GACGATTGACGGCATTACGTCTAACGATATTTACATGCTTGGTTATGTTTCTAATTCTTTAACTGGCCCA
TACAAGCCGCTGAACAAAACTGGCCTTGTGTTAAAAATGGATCTTGATCCTAACGATGTAACCTTTACTT
ACTCACACTTCGCTGTACCTCAAGCGAAAGGAAACAATGTCGTGATTACAAGCTATATGACAAACAGAGG
ATTCTACGCAGACAAACAATCAACGTTTGCGCCTAGCTTCCTGCTGAACATCAAAGGCAAGAAAACATCT
GTTGTCAAAGACAGCATCCTTGAACAAGGACAATTAACAGTTAACAAATAAAAACGCAAAAGAAAATGCC
GATATCCTATTGGCATTGCGGCCGCGGTCTCGGCGGTGGGTCGTCTAGAGAAAGTGAGGGAGCCACGGTT
GGTGAGAGCTTTGTTGTAGGTGGACCAGTTGGTGATTTTGAACTTTTGCTTTGCCACGGAATGGTCTGCG
TTGTCGGGAAGATGCGTGATCTGATCCTTCAACTCAGCAAAAGTTCGATTTATTCAACAAAGCCGCCGTC
CCGTCAAGTCAGCGTAATGCTCTGCCAGTGTTACAACCAATTAACCAATTCTGATTAGAAAAACTCATCG
AGCATCAAATGAAACTGCAATTTATTCATATCAGGATTATCAATACCATATTTTTGAAAAAGCCGTTTCT
GTAATGAAGGAGAAAACTCACCGAGGCAGTTCCATAGGATGGCAAGATCCTGGTATCGGTCTGCGATTCC
GACTCGTCCAACATCAATACAACCTATTAATTTCCCCTCGTCAAAAATAAGGTTATCAAGTGAGAAATCA
CCATGAGTGACGACTGAATCCGGTGAGAATGGCAAAAGATTATGCATTTCTTTCCAGACTTGTTCAACAG
GCCAGCCATTACGCTCGTCATCAAAATCACTCGCATCAACCAAACCGTTATTCATTCGTGATTGCGCCTG
AGCGAGACGAAATACGCGATCGCTGTTAAAAGGACAATTACAAACAGGAATCGAATGCAACCGGCGCAGG
AACACTGCCAGCGCATCAACAATATTTTCACCTGAATCAGGATATTCTTCTAATACCTGGAATGCTGTTT
TCCCGGGGATCGCAGTGGTGAGTAACCATGCATCATCAGGAGTACGGATAAAATGCTTGATGGTCGGAAG
AGGCATAAATTCCGTCAGCCAGTTTAGTCTGACCATCTCATCTGTAACATCATTGGCAACGCTACCTTTG
CCATGTTTCAGAAACAACTCTGGCGCATGGGGCTTCCCATACAAGCGATAGATTGTCGCACCTGATTGCC
CGACATTATCGCGAGCCCATTTATACCCATATAAATCAGCATCCATGTTGGAATTTAATCGCGGCCTCGA
GCAAGACGTTTCCCGTTGAATATGGCTCATAAC
Features (pLannotate 1.2.2; 13 found; start..end, strand, type, name):
    168..195     +  promoter       lac UV5 promoter (fragment): E. coli lac promoter with an "up" mutation
    201..220     +  protein_bind   lac operator (symmetric): The lac repressor binds to the lac operator to inhibit transcription in E. coli. This inhibition can be relieved by adding lactose or isopropyl-β-D-thiogalactopyranoside (IPTG). The symmetric lac operator was optimized for tight binding of lac repressor. lac repressor encoded by lacI
    279..1424    +  CDS            galK: GAL1_ECOLI - Also known as galA. Experimental evidence at protein level: Swiss-Prot protein existence level 1. Catalyzes the transfer of the gamma-phosphate of ATP to D- galactose to form alpha-D-galactose-1-phosphate (Gal-1-P). To a lesser extent, is also able to phosphorylate 2-deoxy-D-galactose and D- galactosamine. Is not able to use D-galacturonic acid, D-talose, L- altrose, and L-glucose as substrates. From Escherichia coli (strain K12).
   1431..1538    -  CDS            33 (fragment): VINT_BPML5 - Also known as int. Protein inferred from homology: Swiss-Prot protein existence level 3. Integrase is necessary for integration of the phage into the host genome by site-specific recombination. From Mycobacterium phage L5 (Mycobacteriophage L5).
   1673..1829    -  CDS            lacZα (fragment): LacZα fragment of β-galactosidase; lacZ fragment
   1869..1916    -  CDS            lacI (fragment): lac repressor; lacI; The lac repressor binds to the lac operator to inhibit transcription in E. coli. This inhibition can be relieved by adding lactose or isopropyl-β-D-thiogalactopyranoside (IPTG).
   1953..1993    -  rep_origin     RSF ori (fragment): Plasmids containing the RSF 1030 origin of replication can be propagated in E. coli cells that contain additional plasmids with compatible origins.
   2071..2659    -  rep_origin     ori: high-copy-number ColE1/pMB1/pBR322/pUC origin of replication
   2716..2786    +  rep_origin     RSF ori (fragment): Plasmids containing the RSF 1030 origin of replication can be propagated in E. coli cells that contain additional plasmids with compatible origins.
   2804..3249    +  promoter       sacB promoter: sacR; sacB promoter and control region
   3250..4671    +  CDS            SacB: secreted levansucrase that renders bacterial growth sensitive to sucrose; Bacillus subtilis sacB; negative selection marker
   4740..4814    -  CDS            TRA2_ECOLX (fragment): Protein predicted: Swiss-Prot protein existence level 4. Required for transposition of transposon Tn903. From Escherichia coli.
   4955..5770    -  CDS            KanR: aminoglycoside phosphotransferase; aph(3')-Ia; confers resistance to kanamycin in bacteria or G418 (Geneticin®) in eukaryotes
