[The description below was written by a language model from this plasmid's Addgene catalogue record and pLannotate feature annotations shown in this document.]
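Description:
pKO (Kan) is an empty-backbone suicide vector of about 5.8 kb for making gene deletions in mycobacteria by allelic exchange. It is propagated in E. coli as a high-copy plasmid from a ColE1/pUC-type origin and selected with kanamycin through the aph(3')-Ia KanR gene. No mycobacterial origin of replication is annotated, which fits its suicide design. After transfer into mycobacteria, the plasmid can persist only by recombining into the chromosome, and kanamycin resistance then marks the integrants.

There is no insert. The user is expected to add sequences homologous to the regions flanking the target gene, although the record does not describe the cloning site or method. The functional payload is a pair of counter-selection markers. Bacillus subtilis sacB, with its native sacR promoter and control region, encodes levansucrase and makes cells sensitive to sucrose. E. coli galK encodes galactokinase, which also phosphorylates 2-deoxy-galactose and so can be selected against with that analogue. In the circular map, a lac UV5 promoter fragment with a symmetric lac operator lies just upstream of galK in the same orientation, so it probably drives that gene. Using two independent negative markers should reduce the background of escape mutants when selecting for the second crossover, which removes the backbone and leaves either the deletion or the wild-type allele.

The other annotations are short fragments: RSF origin pieces beside the ColE1 origin, lacI, lacZα, a Tn903 transposition protein and phage L5 integrase. These look like remnants of parental vectors rather than working elements. The two sequence records differ by one nucleotide in length and list the same features in opposite orientation.
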