Addgene plasmid #110086: pKO (Kan)
Purpose: (Empty Backbone) Suicide vector for generation of gene deletions in mycobacteria. Contains the two genes sacB and galK for negative selection.
Depositing lab: Markus Seeger. Depositing organization: University of Zurich. Publication: A uniform cloning platform for mycobacterial genetics and protein production. Arnold FM, Hohl M, Remm S, Koliwer-Brandl H, Adenau S, Chusri S, Sander P, Hilbi H, Seeger MA. Sci Rep. 2018 Jun 22;8(1):9539. doi: 10.1038/s41598-018-27687-5. PubMed 29934571.
Backbone
  Vector backbone: pKO
  Vector type: Bacterial Knockout Generation
Growth in bacteria
  Bacterial resistance: Kanamycin, 50 μg/mL
  Growth temperature: 37°C
  Growth strain: DH5alpha
  Copy number: High Copy
Gene/Insert
  Gene/Insert name: None
Terms and licenses: Academic/Nonprofit Terms; Industry Terms: Not Available to Industry
How to cite: pKO (Kan) was a gift from Markus Seeger (Addgene plasmid # 110086 ; http://n2t.net/addgene:110086 ; RRID:Addgene_110086)
